Addgene plasmid #234711: pAAV-CAG-FlpX-mKate2.0-N2cG
Purpose: pAAV transfer plasmid with CAG promoter driving Flp-dependent expression of mKate2.0 and N2c G protein separated by a T2A linker
Depositing lab: David Ng. Depositing organization: Columbia University. Publication: Segregated basal ganglia output pathways correspond to genetically divergent neuronal subclasses. Mendelsohn AI, Nikoobakht L, Bikoff JB, Costa RM. bioRxiv [Preprint]. 2024 Sep 18:2024.08.28.610136. doi: 10.1101/2024.08.28.610136. PubMed 39257765.
Backbone
  Vector backbone: pAAV
  Backbone size w/o insert (bp): 5331
  Total vector size (bp): 8067
  Modifications to backbone: includes fDIO cassette adding 380 bp
  Vector type: Mammalian Expression, AAV
Growth in bacteria
  Bacterial resistance: Ampicillin, 100 μg/mL
  Growth temperature: 30°C
  Growth strain: NEB Stable
  Copy number: High Copy
Gene/Insert
  Gene/Insert name: mKate2.0 T2A N2cG
  Species: Synthetic; synthetic and Lyssavirus rabies
  Insert size (bp): 2343
  GenBank ID: MN744966.1 AAB97690.1
  Promoter: CAG
  Tag / fusion protein: T2A (C terminal on insert)
  Cloning method: Restriction Enzyme; 5′ cloning site Sbfi (not destroyed); 3′ cloning site SacI (not destroyed)
  Sequencing primers: 5′ gtgctggttattgtgctgtctcatca; 3′ gtaatccagaggttgattatcgataagctg
Terms and licenses: Academic/Nonprofit Terms; Industry Terms: Not Available to Industry
Depositor comments: Please visit https://doi.org/10.1101/2024.08.28.610136 for bioRxiv preprint.
How to cite: pAAV-CAG-FlpX-mKate2.0-N2cG was a gift from David Ng (Addgene plasmid # 234711 ; http://n2t.net/addgene:234711 ; RRID:Addgene_234711)
