[The description below was written by a language model from this plasmid's Addgene catalogue record and pLannotate feature annotations shown in this document.]
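Description:
pAAV-CAG-FlpX-mKate2.0-N2cG is an AAV transfer plasmid of about 8.1 kb for mammalian expression. It is built on a pAAV backbone that carries a high-copy ColE1/pUC-type origin and an ampicillin resistance gene (β-lactamase under its own promoter) for propagation and selection in E. coli. The backbone also contains short annotated remnants of lacI, a tetracycline resistance gene, bom and rop, plus an SV40 promoter and an SP6 promoter outside the packaged region. These appear to be leftovers of vector ancestry rather than functional parts of the payload. AAV2 inverted terminal repeats, annotated as fragments, flank the expression cassette and define the segment that is replicated and packaged into recombinant AAV particles.

Between the ITRs, the CAG promoter (CMV enhancer, chicken β-actin promoter and a chimeric intron) is followed by a Flp-dependent (fDIO) cassette, then a WPRE to enhance transcript expression and a bovine growth hormone polyadenylation signal. The insert encodes the red fluorescent protein mKate2 and the rabies virus glycoprotein of the N2c strain, joined by a T2A self-cleaving peptide so that one transcript yields two separate proteins. In the feature table the coding sequences lie on the opposite strand to the promoter and are bracketed by oppositely oriented FRT sites. Only one minimal FRT is annotated on each side; variant FRT sites typical of such cassettes may simply not have been detected. Flp recombinase therefore has to invert the cassette into the sense orientation before expression occurs. This restricts mKate2 and G to Flp-expressing cells. Such constructs typically serve as helper vectors supplying glycoprotein to G-deleted rabies virus for monosynaptic retrograde tracing from genetically defined neurons, which fits the associated basal ganglia circuit study, although the record does not state this use explicitly.
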