Features (pLannotate 1.2.2; 24 found; start..end, strand, type, name):
      1..589     +  rep_origin     ori: high-copy-number ColE1/pMB1/pBR322/pUC origin of replication
    772..828     +  CDS            lacI (fragment): lac repressor; lacI; The lac repressor binds to the lac operator to inhibit transcription in E. coli. This inhibition can be relieved by adding lactose or isopropyl-β-D-thiogalactopyranoside (IPTG).
    835..1164    +  promoter       SV40 promoter: SV40 enhancer and early promoter
   1168..1197    +  repeat_region  AAV2 ITR (fragment): inverted terminal repeat of adeno-associated virus serotype 2 inverted
   1197..1288    -  repeat_region  AAV2 ITR (fragment): inverted terminal repeat of adeno-associated virus serotype 2 inverted
   1349..1370    -  promoter       SV40 promoter (fragment): SV40 enhancer and early promoter
   1374..1598    -  polyA_signal   bGH poly(A) signal: bovine growth hormone polyadenylation signal
   1631..2219    -  misc_feature   WPRE: woodchuck hepatitis virus posttranscriptional regulatory element
   2379..2412    +  protein_bind   FRT (minimal): supports FLP-mediated excision but not integration (Turan and Bode, 2011) FLP recombinase from the Saccharomyces cerevisiae 2μ plasmid
   2461..3156    +  CDS            mKate2: mKate2 is a basic (constitutively fluorescent) red fluorescent protein published in 2009, derived from Entacmaea quadricolor. It is reported to be a rapidly-maturing monomer with moderate acid sensitivity.
   3232..4800    +  CDS            G: GLYCO_RABVR - Experimental evidence at protein level: Swiss-Prot protein existence level 1. Attaches the virus to host cellular receptor, inducing endocytosis of the virion. In the endosome, the acidic pH induces conformational changes in the glycoprotein trimer, which trigger fusion between virus and cell membrane. There is convincing in vitro evidence that the muscular form of the nicotinic acetylcholine receptor (nAChR), the neuronal cell adhesion molecule (NCAM), and the p75 neurotrophin receptor (p75NTR) bind glycoprotein and thereby facilitate rabies virus entry into cells (By similarity
   4941..4974    -  protein_bind   FRT (minimal): supports FLP-mediated excision but not integration (Turan and Bode, 2011) FLP recombinase from the Saccharomyces cerevisiae 2μ plasmid
   4973..5038    -  CDS            HBB (fragment): HBB_LEPEU - Experimental evidence at protein level: Swiss-Prot protein existence level 1. Involved in oxygen transport from the lung to the various peripheral tissues. From Lepus europaeus (European hare).
   5036..5166    -  intron         chimeric intron (fragment): chimera between introns from chicken β-actin and rabbit β-globin
   5255..5390    -  intron         hybrid intron (fragment): hybrid between chicken β-actin (CBA) and minute virus of mice (MMV) introns (Gray et al., 2011)
   5391..5668    -  promoter       chicken β-actin promoter: No description available
   5670..5918    -  enhancer       CMV enhancer (fragment): human cytomegalovirus immediate early enhancer
   5974..6105    +  repeat_region  AAV2 ITR (fragment): inverted terminal repeat of adeno-associated virus serotype 2 inverted
   6124..6142    -  promoter       SP6 promoter: promoter for bacteriophage SP6 RNA polymerase
   6370..6649    +  CDS            TcR (fragment): tetracycline efflux protein; tet; confers resistance to tetracycline
   6650..6698    -  misc_feature   bom (fragment): basis of mobility region from pBR322
   6800..6835    -  CDS            rop (fragment): Rop protein, which maintains plasmids at low copy number; rop
   6930..7034    +  promoter       AmpR promoter: bla
   7035..7895    +  CDS            AmpR: β-lactamase; bla; confers resistance to ampicillin, carbenicillin, and related antibiotics
>Addgene plasmid #234711 | pAAV-CAG-FlpX-mKate2.0-N2cG | addgene full sequence | sequence record 469834 | Addgene NGS Result
TTGAGATCCTTTTTTTCTGCGCGTAATCTGCTGCTTGCAAACAAAAAAACCACCGCTACCAGCGGTGGTT
TGTTTGCCGGATCAAGAGCTACCAACTCTTTTTCCGAAGGTAACTGGCTTCAGCAGAGCGCAGATACCAA
ATACTGTTCTTCTAGTGTAGCCGTAGTTAGGCCACCACTTCAAGAACTCTGTAGCACCGCCTACATACCT
CGCTCTGCTAATCCTGTTACCAGTGGCTGCTGCCAGTGGCGATAAGTCGTGTCTTACCGGGTTGGACTCA
AGACGATAGTTACCGGATAAGGCGCAGCGGTCGGGCTGAACGGGGGGTTCGTGCACACAGCCCAGCTTGG
AGCGAACGACCTACACCGAACTGAGATACCTACAGCGTGAGCTATGAGAAAGCGCCACGCTTCCCGAAGG
GAGAAAGGCGGACAGGTATCCGGTAAGCGGCAGGGTCGGAACAGGAGAGCGCACGAGGGAGCTTCCAGGG
GGAAACGCCTGGTATCTTTATAGTCCTGTCGGGTTTCGCCACCTCTGACTTGAGCGTCGATTTTTGTGAT
GCTCGTCAGGGGGGCGGAGCCTATGGAAAAACGCCAGCAACGCGGCCTTTTTACGGTTCCTGGCCTTTTG
CTGGCCTTTTGCTCACATGTTCTTTCCTGCGTTATCCCCTGATTCTGTGGATAACCGTATTACCGCCTTT
GAGTGAGCTGATACCGCTCGCCGCAGCCGAACGACCGAGCGCAGCGAGTCAGTGAGCGAGGAAGCGGAAG
AGCGCCCAATACGCAAACCGCCTCTCCCCGCGCGTTGGCCGATTCATTAATGCAGCTGTGGAATGTGTGT
CAGTTAGGGTGTGGAAAGTCCCCAGGCTCCCCAGCAGGCAGAAGTATGCAAAGCATGCATCTCAATTAGT
CAGCAACCAGGTGTGGAAAGTCCCCAGGCTCCCCAGCAGGCAGAAGTATGCAAAGCATGCATCTCAATTA
GTCAGCAACCATAGTCCCGCCCCTAACTCCGCCCATCCCGCCCCTAACTCCGCCCAGTTCCGCCCATTCT
CCGCCCCATGGCTGACTAATTTTTTTTATTTATGCAGAGGCCGAGGCCGCCTCGGCCTCTGAGCTATTCC
AGAAGTAGTGAGGAGGCTTTTTTGGAGGCCTAGGCTTTTGCAAAAAGCTCTGCGCGCTCGCTCGCTCACT
GAGGCCGCCCGGGCGTCGGGCGACCTTTGGTCGCCCGGCCTCAGTGAGCGAGCGAGCGCGCAGAGAGGGA
GTGGCCAACTCCATCACTAGGGGTTCCTTGTAGTTAATGATTAACCCGCCATGCTACTTATCTACGTAGC
CATGCTCTAGTCGAGCCCCAGCTGGTTCTTTCCGCCTCAGAAGCCATAGAGCCCACCGCATCCCCAGCAT
GCCTGCTATTGTCTTCCCAATCCTCCCCCTTGCTGTCCTGCCCCACCCCACCCCCCAGAATAGAATGACA
CCTACTCAGACAATGCGATGCAATTTCCTCATTTTATTAGGAAAGGACAGTGGGAGTGGCACCTTCCAGG
GTCAAGGAAGGCACGGGGGAGGGGCAAACAACAGATGGCTGGCAACTAGAAGGCACAGTCGAGGCTGATC
AGCGAGTCGACGGTATCGATGCGGGGAGGCGGCCCAAAGGGAGATCCGACTCGTCTGAGGGCGAAGGCGA
AGACGCGGAAGAGGCCGCAGAGCCGGCAGCAGGCCGCGGGAAGGAAGGTCCGCTGGATTGAGGGCCGAAG
GGACGTAGCAGAAGGACGTCCCGCGCAGAATCCAGGTGGCAACACAGGCGAGCAGCCAAGGAAAGGACGA
TGATTTCCCCGACAACACCACGGAATTGTCAGTGCCCAACAGCCGAGCCCCTGTCCAGCAGCGGGCAAGG
CAGGCGGCGATGAGTTCCGCCGTGGCAATAGGGAGGGGGAAAGCGAAAGTCCCGGAAAGGAGCTGACAGG
TGGTGGCAATGCCCCAACCAGTGGGGGTTGCGTCAGCAAACACAGTGCACACCACGCCACGTTGCCTGAC
AACGGGCCACAACTCCTCATAAAGAGACAGCAACCAGGATTTATACAAGGAGGAGAAAATGAAAGCCATA
CGGGAAGCAATAGCATGATACAAAGGCATTAAAGCAGCGTATCCACATAGCGTAAAAGGAGCAACATAGT
TAAGAATACCAGTCAATCTTTCACAAATTTTGTAATCCAGAGGTTGATTATCGATAAGCTGTTAAAGCTT
GAACCTCTTCGAGGGACGAAGTTCCTATTCTTCAAATAGTATAGGAACTTCACCCGGATTCAAAGTTAGG
GTCGATGGTGAGATCTGGACTAGAGGGTCGATGGTGATGCTTGGATCAAAATAGGAAGAATCCCAATGGA
AGTTCCTATTCTCTAGAAAGTATAGGAACTTCGATATCAGATCTCTCGAGGCGGCCGCACTAGTGAGCTC
GTTTGCCACCATGGTGAGCGAGCTGATTAAGGAGAACATGCACATGAAGCTGTACATGGAGGGCACCGTG
AACAACCACCACTTCAAGTGCACATCCGAGGGCGAAGGCAAGCCCTACGAGGGCACCCAGACCATGAGAA
TCAAGGCGGTCGAGGGCGGCCCTCTCCCCTTCGCCTTCGACATCCTGGCTACCAGCTTCATGTACGGCAG
CAAAACCTTCATCAACCACACCCAGGGCATCCCCGACTTCTTTAAGCAGTCCTTCCCCGAGGGCTTCACA
TGGGAGAGAGTCACCACATACGAAGACGGGGGCGTGCTGACCGCTACCCAGGACACCAGCCTCCAGGACG
GCTGCCTCATCTACAACGTCAAGATCAGAGGGGTGAACTTCCCATCCAACGGCCCTGTGATGCAGAAGAA
AACACTCGGCTGGGAGGCCTCCACCGAGACCCTGTACCCCGCTGACGGCGGCCTGGAAGGCAGAGCCGAC
ATGGCCCTGAAGCTCGTGGGCGGGGGCCACCTGATCTGCAACTTGAAGACCACATACAGATCCAAGAAAC
CCGCTAAGAACCTCAAGATGCCCGGCGTCTACTATGTGGACAGAAGACTGGAAAGAATCAAGGAGGCCGA
CAAAGAGACCTACGTCGAGCAGCACGAGGTGGCTGTGGCCAGATACTGCGACCTCCCTAGCAAACTGGGG
CACAGAGCTAGCGGTAGTGGAGAGGGCAGAGGAAGTCTGCTAACATGCGGTGACGTCGAGGAGAATCCTG
GCCCAACGCGTGTTCCTCAGGTTCTTTTGTTTGTACTCCTTCTGGGTTTTTCGTTGTGTTTCGGGAAGTT
CCCCATTTACACGATACCAGACGAACTTGGTCCCTGGAGCCCTATTGACATACACCATCTCAGCTGTCCA
AATAACCTGGTTGTGGAGGATGAAGGATGTACCAACCTGTCCGAGTTCTCCTACATGGAACTCAAAGTGG
GATACATCTCAGCCATCAAAGTGAACGGGTTCACTTGCACAGGTGTTGTGACAGAGGCAGAGACCTACAC
CAACTTTGTTGGTTATGTCACAACCACATTCAAGAGAAAGCATTTCCGCCCCACCCCAGACGCATGTAGA
GCCGCGTATAACTGGAAGATGGCCGGTGACCCCAGATATGAAGAGTCCCTACACAATCCATACCCCGACT
ACCACTGGCTTCGAACTGTAAGAACCACCAAAGAGTCCCTCATTATCATATCCCCAAGTGTGACAGATTT
GGACCCATATGACAAATCCCTTCACTCAAGGGTCTTCCCTGGCGGAAAGTGCTCAGGAATAACGGTGTCC
TCTACCTACTGCTCAACTAACCATGATTACACCATTTGGATGCCCGAGAATCCGAGACCAAGGACACCTT
GTGACATTTTTACCAATAGCAGAGGGAAGAGAGCATCCAACGGGAACAAGACTTGCGGCTTTGTGGATGA
AAGAGGCCTGTATAAGTCTCTAAAAGGAGCATGCAGGCTCAAGTTATGTGGAGTTCTTGGACTTAGACTT
ATGGATGGAACATGGGTCGCGATGCAAACATCAGATGAGACCAAATGGTGCCCTCCAGATCAGTTGGTGA
ATTTGCACGACTTTCGCTCAGACGAGATTGAGCATCTCGTTGTGGAGGAGTTAGTCAAGAAAAGAGAGGA
ATGTCTGGACGCATTAGAGTCCATCATGACCACCAAGTCAGTAAGTTTCAGACGTCTCAGTCACCTGAGA
AAACTTGTCCCAGGGTTTGGAAAAGCATATACCATATTCAACAAAACCTTGATGGAGGCTGATGCTCACT
ACAAGTCAGTCCGGACCTGGAATGAGATCATCCCCTCAAAAGGGTGTTTGAAAGTTGGAGGAAGGTGCCA
TCCTCATGTGAACGGGGTGTTTTTCAATGGTATAATATTAGGGCCTGACGACCATGTCCTAATCCCAGAG
ATGCAATCATCCCTCCTCCAGCAACATATGGAGTTGTTGGAATCTTCAGTTATCCCCCTGATGCACCCCC
TGGCAGACCCTTCTACAGTTTTCAAAGAAGGTGATGAGGCTGAGGATTTTGTTGAAGTTCACCTCCCCGA
TGTGTACAAACAGATCTCAGGGGTTGACCTGGGTCTCCCGAACTGGGGAAAGTATGTATTGATGACTGCA
GGGGCCATGATTGGCCTGGTGTTGATATTTTCCCTAATGACATGGTGCAGAAGAGCCAATCGACCAGAAT
CGAAACAACGCAGTTTTGGAGGGACAGGGGGGAATGTGTCAGTCACTTCCCAAAGCGGAAAAGTCATACC
TTCATGGGAATCATATAAGAGTGGAGGTGAGATCAGACTGTAAAAACCTGCAGGAATTCGAAGTTCCTAT
ACTATTTGAAGAATAGGAACTTCACGGGTCAATCTGAAACGGTCAAGAGGGTCGATGGTGATGCTTGGCA
ATTCGGGTCGATGGTGAAGCATTGGTCTTCCTATTTTGATGAAGTTCCTATACTTTCTAGAGAATAGGAA
CTTCGGGGATCCAATTCTTTGCCAAAATGATGAGACAGCACAATAACCAGCACGTTGCCCAGGAGCTGTA
GGAAAAAGAAGAAGGCATGAACATGGTTAGCAGAGGCTCTAGAGCCGCCGGTCACACGCCAGAAGCCGAA
CCCCGCCCTGCCCCGTCCCCCCCGAAGGCAGCCGTCCCCCCGCGGACAGCCCCGAGCCGCTCCCCCCGCA
CAAAGGGCCCTCCCGGAGCCCCTCAAGGCTTTCACGCAGCCACAGAAAAGAAACAAGCCGTCATTAAACC
AAGCGCTAATTACAGCCCGGAGGAGAAGGGCCGTCCCGCCCGCTCACCTGTGGGAGTAACGCGGTCAGTC
AGAGCCGGGGCGGGCGGCGCGAGGCGGCGGCGGAGCGGGGCACGGGGCGAAGGCAGCGCGCAGCGACTCC
CGCCCGCCGCGCGCTTCGCTTTTTATAGGGCCGCCGCCGCCGCCGCCTCGCCATAAAAGGAAACTTTCGG
AGCGCGCCGCTCTGATTGGCTGCCGCCGCACCTCTCCSCCTCSCCCCSCCCCCCCCCTCCCCCCCCCCCC
CCCCCCCTGGCGCGCGCCCCCCCCCCCCCCCCGCCCCCATCGCTGCACAAAATAATTAAAAAATAAATAA
ATACAAAATTGGGGGTGGGGAGGGGGGGGAGATGGGGAGAGTGAAGCAGAACGTGGGGCTCACCTCGACC
ATGGTAATAGCGATGACTAATACGTAGATGTACTGCCAAGTAGGAAAGTCCCATAAGGTCATGTACTGGG
CATAATGCCAGGCGGGCCATTTACCGTCATTGACGTCAATAGGGGGCGTACTTGGCATATGATACACTTG
ATGTACTGCCAAGTGGGCAGTTTACCGTAAATACTCCACCCATTGACGTCAATGGAAAGTCCCTATTGGC
GTTACTATGGGAACATACGTCATTATTGACGTCAATGGTACCTAGAGCATGGCTACGTAGATAAGTAGCA
TGGCGGGTTAATCATTAACTACAAGGAACCCCTAGTGATGGAGTTGGCCACTCCCTCTCTGCGCGCTCGC
TCGCTCACTGAGGCCGGGCGACCAAAGGTCGCCCGACGCCCGGGCTTTGCCCGGGCGGCCTCAGTGAGCG
AGCGAGCGCGCAGCTAGAATTAATTCCGTGTATTCTATAGTGTCACCTAAATCGTATGTGTATGATACAT
AAGGTTATGTATTAATTGTAGCCGCGTTCTAACGACAATATGTACAAGCCTAATTGTGTAGCATCTGGCT
TACTGAAGCAGACCCTATCATCTCTCTCGTAAACTGCCGTCAGAGTCGGTTTGGTTGGACGAACCTTCTG
AGTTTCTGGTAACGCCGTCCCGCACCCGGAAATGGTCAGCGAACCAATCAGCAGGGTCATCGCTAGCCAG
ATCCTCTACGCCGGACGCATCGTGGCCGGCATCACCGGCGCCACAGGTGCGGTTGCTGGCGCCTATATCG
CCGACATCACCGATGGGGAAGATCGGGCTCGCCACTTCGGGCTCATGAGCGCTTGTTTCGGCGTGGGTAT
GGTGGCAGGCCCCGTGGCCGGGGGACTGTTGGGCGCCATCTCCTTGCATGCACCATTCCTTGCGGCGGCG
GTGCTCAACGGCCTCAACCTACTACTGGGCTGCTTCCTAATGCAGGAGTCGCATAAGGGAGAGCGTCGAA
TGGTGCACTCTCAGTACAATCTGCTCTGATGCCGCATAGTTAAGCCAGCCCCGACACCCGCCAACACCCG
CTGACGCGCCCTGACGGGCTTGTCTGCTCCCGGCATCCGCTTACAGACAAGCTGTGACCGTCTCCGGGAG
CTGCATGTGTCAGAGGTTTTCACCGTCATCACCGAAACGCGCGAGACGAAAGGGCCTCGTGATACGCCTA
TTTTTATAGGTTAATGTCATGATAATAATGGTTTCTTAGACGTCAGGTGGCACTTTTCGGGGAAATGTGC
GCGGAACCCCTATTTGTTTATTTTTCTAAATACATTCAAATATGTATCCGCTCATGAGACAATAACCCTG
ATAAATGCTTCAATAATATTGAAAAAGGAAGAGTATGAGTATTCAACATTTCCGTGTCGCCCTTATTCCC
TTTTTTGCGGCATTTTGCCTTCCTGTTTTTGCTCACCCAGAAACGCTGGTGAAAGTAAAAGATGCTGAAG
ATCAGTTGGGTGCACGAGTGGGTTACATCGAACTGGATCTCAACAGCGGTAAGATCCTTGAGAGTTTTCG
CCCCGAAGAACGTTTTCCAATGATGAGCACTTTTAAAGTTCTGCTATGTGGCGCGGTATTATCCCGTATT
GACGCCGGGCAAGAGCAACTCGGTCGCCGCATACACTATTCTCAGAATGACTTGGTTGAGTACTCACCAG
TCACAGAAAAGCATCTTACGGATGGCATGACAGTAAGAGAATTATGCAGTGCTGCCATAACCATGAGTGA
TAACACTGCGGCCAACTTACTTCTGACAACGATCGGAGGACCGAAGGAGCTAACCGCTTTTTTGCACAAC
ATGGGGGATCATGTAACTCGCCTTGATCGTTGGGAACCGGAGCTGAATGAAGCCATACCAAACGACGAGC
GTGACACCACGATGCCTGTAGCAATGGCAACAACGTTGCGCAAACTATTAACTGGCGAACTACTTACTCT
AGCTTCCCGGCAACAATTAATAGACTGGATGGAGGCGGATAAAGTTGCAGGACCACTTCTGCGCTCGGCC
CTTCCGGCTGGCTGGTTTATTGCTGATAAATCTGGAGCCGGTGAGCGTGGGTCTCGCGGTATCATTGCAG
CACTGGGGCCAGATGGTAAGCCCTCCCGTATCGTAGTTATCTACACGACGGGGAGTCAGGCAACTATGGA
TGAACGAAATAGACAGATCGCTGAGATAGGTGCCTCACTGATTAAGCATTGGTAACTGTCAGACCAAGTT
TACTCATATATACTTTAGATTGATTTAAAACTTCATTTTTAATTTAAAAGGATCTAGGTGAAGATCCTTT
TTGATAATCTCATGACCAAAATCCCTTAACGTGAGTTTTCGTTCCACTGAGCGTCAGACCCCGTAGAAAA
GATCAAAGGATCTTC
